>Addgene plasmid #114991 | AT3G08680 J4_pECIA2 | addgene full sequence | sequence record 296780 | Addgene NGS Result
GTAAAACGACGGCCAGTGAATTAATTCGTTGCAGGACAGGATGTGGTGCCCGATGTGACTAGCTCTTTGC
TGCAGGCCGTCCTATCCTCTGGTTCCGATAAGAGACCCAGAACTCCGGCCCCCCACCGCCCACCGCCACC
CCCATACATATGTGGTACGCAAGTAAGAGTGCCTGCGCATGCCCCATGTGCCCCACCAAGAGCTTTGCAT
CCCATACAAGTCCCCAAAGTGGAGAACCGAACCAATTCTTCGCGGGCAGAACAAAAGCTTCTGCACACGT
CTCCACTCGAATTTGGAGCCGGCCGGCGTGTGCAAAAGAGGTGAATCGAACGAAAGACCCGTGTGTAAAG
CCGCGTTTCCAAAATGTATAAAACCGAGAGCATCTGGCCAATGTGCATCAGTTGTGGTCAGCAGCAAAAT
CAAGTGAATCATCTCAGTGCAACTAAAGGGGGGATCCGATCTCAATATGAAGTTATGCATATTACTGGCC
GTCGTGGCCTTTGTTGGCCTCTCGCTCGGGTCTGCAGACATAGAATCGGACAAGCAAGCACTGCTTGAGT
TTGCATCTCTTGTTCCTCACAGTCGCAAACTCAACTGGAACTCCACTATTCCAATCTGTGCCTCTTGGAC
TGGTATCACCTGCTCCAAGAACAACGCCCGTGTAACCGCACTCCGTTTGCCTGGATCTGGACTTTATGGA
CCTTTACCAGAGAAAACATTTGAGAAGCTTGATGCCCTCAGGATCATTAGCCTTAGATCCAACCACCTTC
AAGGGAACATTCCATCTGTCATTCTTTCACTTCCTTTTATCCGATCACTATACTTTCATGAAAACAACTT
TTCTGGTACTATCCCTCCCGTCCTTTCTCATCGCCTCGTTAATCTTGATCTCTCCGCCAACTCGCTCTCG
GGAAACATTCCCACGAGTCTACAAAACCTTACCCAGCTCACTGATCTCAGCCTGCAAAACAATTCTCTTA
GTGGTCCAATTCCTAACCTCCCTCCTCGCCTTAAATACTTGAATTTGAGCTTCAATAACCTTAACGGGTC
AGTTCCATCTTCTGTCAAGTCCTTCCCAGCATCCTCATTTCAAGGTAATAGCCTTCTATGCGGTGCTCCT
CTGACTCCATGCCCAGAAAACACCACTGCACCATCTCCTTCACCGACAACACCAACAGAAGGTCCTGGTA
CAACCAATATAGGTCGTGGTACCGCCAAAAAAGTTCTCTCCCTGGAGGTGCTGTTCCAGGGACCAGGGAG
CGACAAAACTCACACATGCCCACCGTGCCCAGCACCTGAACTCCTGGGGGGACCGTCAGTCTTCCTCTTC
CCCCCAAAACCCAAGGACACCCTCATGATCTCCCGGACCCCTGAGGTCACATGCGTGGTGGTGGACGTGA
GCCACGAAGACCCTGAGGTCAAGTTCAACTGGTACGTGGACGGCGTGGAGGTGCATAATGCCAAGACAAA
GCCGCGGGAGGAGCAGTACAACAGCACGTACCGTGTGGTCAGCGTCCTCACCGTCCTGCACCAGGACTGG
CTGAATGGCAAGGAGTACAAGTGCAAGGTCTCCAACAAAGCCCTCCCAGCCCCCATCGAGAAAACCATCT
CCAAAGCCAAAGGGCAGCCCCGAGAACCACAGGTGTACACCCTGCCCCCATCCCGGGAGGAGATGACCAA
GAACCAGGTCAGCCTGACCTGCCTGGTCAAAGGCTTCTATCCCAGCGACATCGCCGTGGAGTGGGAGAGC
AATGGGCAGCCGGAGAACAACTACAAGACCACGCCTCCCGTGCTGGACTCCGACGGCTCCTTCTTCCTCT
ACAGCAAGCTCACCGTGGACAAGAGCAGGTGGCAGCAGGGGAACGTCTTCTCATGCTCCGTGATGCATGA
GGGTCTGCACAACCACTACACGCAGAAGAGCCTCTCCCTGTCTCCGGGTAAATCTAGAGGGCCCTTCGAA
GGTAAGCCTATCCCTAACCCTCTCCTCGGTCTCGATTCTACGCGTACCGGTCATCATCACCATCACCATT
GAGTTTAAACCCGCTGATCAGCCTCGACTGTGCCTTCTAAGGCCTGAGCTCGCTGATCAGCCTCGATCGA
GGATCCAGACATGATAAGATACATTGATGAGTTTGGACAAACCACAACTAGAATGCAGTGAAAAAAATGC
TTTATTTGTGAAATTTGTGATGCTATTGCTTTATTTGTAACCATTATAAGCTGCAATAAACAAGTTAACA
ACAACAATTGCATTCATTTTATGTTTCAGGTTCAGGGGGAGGTGTGGGAGGTTTTTTAAAGCAAGTAAAA
CCTCTACAAATGTGGTATGGCTGATTATGATCAGTCGACCTGCAGGCATGCAAGCTTGGCGTAATCATGG
TCATAGCTGTTTCCTGTGTGAAATTGTTATCCGCTCACAATTCCACACAACATACGAGCCGGAAGCATAA
AGTGTAAAGCCTGGGGTGCCTAATGAGTGAGCTAACTCACATTAATTGCGTTGCGCTCACTGCCCGCTTT
CCAGTCGGGAAACCTGTCGTGCCAGCTGCATTAATGAATCGGCCAACGCGCGGGGAGAGGCGGTTTGCGT
ATTGGGCGCTCTTCCGCTTCCTCGCTCACTGACTCGCTGCGCTCGGTCGTTCGGCTGCGGCGAGCGGTAT
CAGCTCACTCAAAGGCGGTAATACGGTTATCCACAGAATCAGGGGATAACGCAGGAAAGAACATGTGAGC
AAAAGGCCAGCAAAAGGCCAGGAACCGTAAAAAGGCCGCGTTGCTGGCGTTTTTCCATAGGCTCCGCCCC
CCTGACGAGCATCACAAAAATCGACGCTCAAGTCAGAGGTGGCGAAACCCGACAGGACTATAAAGATACC
AGGCGTTTCCCCCTGGAAGCTCCCTCGTGCGCTCTCCTGTTCCGACCCTGCCGCTTACCGGATACCTGTC
CGCCTTTCTCCCTTCGGGAAGCGTGGCGCTTTCTCATAGCTCACGCTGTAGGTATCTCAGTTCGGTGTAG
GTCGTTCGCTCCAAGCTGGGCTGTGTGCACGAACCCCCCGTTCAGCCCGACCGCTGCGCCTTATCCGGTA
ACTATCGTCTTGAGTCCAACCCGGTAAGACACGACTTATCGCCACTGGCAGCAGCCACTGGTAACAGGAT
TAGCAGAGCGAGGTATGTAGGCGGTGCTACAGAGTTCTTGAAGTGGTGGCCTAACTACGGCTACACTAGA
AGAACAGTATTTGGTATCTGCGCTCTGCTGAAGCCAGTTACCTTCGGAAAAAGAGTTGGTAGCTCTTGAT
CCGGCAAACAAACCACCGCTGGTAGCGGTGGTTTTTTTGTTTGCAAGCAGCAGATTACGCGCAGAAAAAA
AGGATCTCAAGAAGATCCTTTGATCTTTTCTACGGGGTCTGACGCTCAGTGGAACGAAAACTCACGTTAA
GGGATTTTGGTCATGAGATTATCAAAAAGGATCTTCACCTAGATCCTTTTAAATTAAAAATGAAGTTTTA
AATCAATCTAAAGTATATATGAGTAAACTTGGTCTGACAGTTACCAATGCTTAATCAGTGAGGCACCTAT
CTCAGCGATCTGTCTATTTCGTTCATCCATAGTTGCCTGACTCCCCGTCGTGTAGATAACTACGATACGG
GAGGGCTTACCATCTGGCCCCAGTGCTGCAATGATACCGCGAGACCCACGCTCACCGGCTCCAGATTTAT
CAGCAATAAACCAGCCAGCCGGAAGGGCCGAGCGCAGAAGTGGTCCTGCAACTTTATCCGCCTCCATCCA
GTCTATTAATTGTTGCCGGGAAGCTAGAGTAAGTAGTTCGCCAGTTAATAGTTTGCGCAACGTTGTTGCC
ATTGCTACAGGCATCGTGGTGTCACGCTCGTCGTTTGGTATGGCTTCATTCAGCTCCGGTTCCCAACGAT
CAAGGCGAGTTACATGATCCCCCATGTTGTGCAAAAAAGCGGTTAGCTCCTTCGGTCCTCCGATCGTTGT
CAGAAGTAAGTTGGCCGCAGTGTTATCACTCATGGTTATGGCAGCACTGCATAATTCTCTTACTGTCATG
CCATCCGTAAGATGCTTTTCTGTGACTGGTGAGTACTCAACCAAGTCATTCTGAGAATAGTGTATGCGGC
GACCGAGTTGCTCTTGCCCGGCGTCAATACGGGATAATACCGCGCCACATAGCAGAACTTTAAAAGTGCT
CATCATTGGAAAACGTTCTTCGGGGCGAAAACTCTCAAGGATCTTACCGCTGTTGAGATCCAGTTCGATG
TAACCCACTCGTGCACCCAACTGATCTTCAGCATCTTTTACTTTCACCAGCGTTTCTGGGTGAGCAAAAA
CAGGAAGGCAAAATGCCGCAAAAAAGGGAATAAGGGCGACACGGAAATGTTGAATACTCATACTCTTCCT
TTTTCAATATTATTGAAGCATTTATCAGGGTTATTGTCTCATGAGCGGATACATATTTGAATGTATTTAG
AAAAATAAACAAATAGGGGTTCCGCGCACATTTCCCCGAAAAGTGCCACCTGACGTCTAAGAAACCATTA
TTATCATGACATTAACCTATAAAAATAGGCGTATCACGAGGCCCTTTCGTCTCGCGCGTTTCGGTGATGA
CGGTGAAAACCTCTGACACATGCAGCTCCCGGAGACGGTCACAGCTTGTCTGTAAGCGGATGCCGGGAGC
AGACAAGCCCGTCAGGGCGCGTCAGCGGGTGTTGGCGGGTGTCGGGGCTGGCTTAACTATGCGGCATCAG
AGCAGATTGTACTGAGAGTGCACCATATGCGGTGTGAAATACCGCACAGATGCGTAAGGAGAAAATACCG
CATCAGGCGCCATTCGCCATTCAGGCTGCGCAACTGTTGGGAAGGGCGATCGGTGCGGGCCTCTTCGCTA
TTACGCCAGCTGGCGAAAGGGGGATGTGCTGCAAGGCGATTAAGTTGGGTAACGCCAGGGTTTTCCCAGT
CACGACGTT
Features (pLannotate 1.2.2; 18 found; start..end, strand, type, name):
     23..449     +  promoter       MT promoter: Drosophila metallothionein promoter
    467..520     +  sig_peptide    BiP signal sequence: Drosophila BiP signal sequence
    479..1231    +  CDS            Y3868_ARATH (fragment): Experimental evidence at protein level: Swiss-Prot protein existence level 1. From Arabidopsis thaliana (Mouse-ear cress).
   1145..1942    +  CDS            IGHG1 (fragment): IGHG1_HUMAN - Experimental evidence at protein level: Swiss-Prot protein existence level 1. Constant region of immunoglobulin heavy chains. Immunoglobulins, also known as antibodies, are membrane-bound or secreted glycoproteins produced by B lymphocytes. In the recognition phase of humoral immunity, the membrane-bound immunoglobulins serve as receptors which, upon binding of a specific antigen, trigger the clonal expansion and differentiation of B lymphocytes into immunoglobulins- secreting plasma cells. Secreted immunoglobulins mediate the effector phase of humoral immunity, which results in
   1961..2002    +  CDS            V5 tag: epitope tag from simian virus 5
   2102..2236    -  polyA_signal   SV40 poly(A) signal: SV40 polyadenylation signal
   2259..2343    -  CDS            large T antigen (fragment): large T antigen from SV40 (simian virus 40)
   2343..2367    +  misc_feature   MCS (fragment): pUC18/19 multiple cloning site
   2404..2420    -  protein_bind   lac operator: The lac repressor binds to the lac operator to inhibit transcription in E. coli. This inhibition can be relieved by adding lactose or isopropyl-β-D-thiogalactopyranoside (IPTG). lac repressor encoded by lacI
   2428..2458    -  promoter       lac promoter: promoter for the E. coli lac operon
   2473..2494    -  protein_bind   CAP binding site: CAP binding activates transcription in the presence of cAMP. E. coli catabolite activator protein
   2507..2599    -  CDS            lacI (fragment): lac repressor; lacI; The lac repressor binds to the lac operator to inhibit transcription in E. coli. This inhibition can be relieved by adding lactose or isopropyl-β-D-thiogalactopyranoside (IPTG).
   2782..3370    -  rep_origin     ori: high-copy-number ColE1/pMB1/pBR322/pUC origin of replication
   3541..4401    -  CDS            AmpR: β-lactamase; bla; confers resistance to ampicillin, carbenicillin, and related antibiotics
   4402..4506    -  promoter       AmpR promoter: bla
   4601..4636    +  CDS            rop (fragment): Rop protein, which maintains plasmids at low copy number; rop
   4738..4837    +  misc_feature   bom (fragment): basis of mobility region from pBR322
   4843..21      -  CDS            lacZα (fragment) (across the origin): LacZα fragment of β-galactosidase; lacZ fragment
