[The description below was written by a language model from this plasmid's Addgene catalogue record and pLannotate feature annotations shown in this document.]
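Description:
AT3G08680 J4_pECIA2 is an insect-cell expression plasmid of about 5 kb built on the pECIA2 backbone. It is designed for secreted production of a plant receptor ectodomain in Drosophila cell culture. In bacteria it replicates from a high-copy ColE1/pUC-type origin and is selected with ampicillin through the β-lactamase gene. The remaining bacterial annotations (lac promoter/operator and fragments of lacZα, lacI, rop and bom) are cloning-vector remnants with no evident role in the design. The feature table shows no selectable marker for insect cells.

The expression cassette is driven by the Drosophila metallothionein promoter, which is induced by copper (the depositor specifies CuSO4). Downstream, a Drosophila BiP signal sequence directs the product into the secretory pathway. It is fused in frame to the extracellular domain of the Arabidopsis thaliana leucine-rich repeat receptor kinase encoded by AT3G08680, which was inserted by ligation-independent cloning. The ectodomain is followed by C-terminal tags supplied by the backbone: a human IgG1 Fc region, a V5 epitope and a hexahistidine tag. The His tag is listed in the catalogue entry but was not picked up by the automated annotation. An SV40 polyadenylation signal lies after the coding region, although it is annotated on the opposite strand.

The record designates this plasmid as the "bait" vector of a matched pair, to be used with the corresponding "prey" construct in pECIA14. The pair belongs to a collection made to map extracellular interactions among Arabidopsis LRR receptor kinases. In general, an Fc fusion dimerises and can be captured on a surface, but the record does not describe the assay format.
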