Addgene plasmid #114991: AT3G08680 J4_pECIA2
Purpose: Bait vector AT3G08680 J4_pECIA2 should be used with prey vector AT3G08680 J4_pECIA14.
Depositing lab: Youssef Belkhadir. Depositing organization: Gregor Mendel Institute of Molecular Plant Biology. Publication: An extracellular network of Arabidopsis leucine-rich repeat receptor kinases. Smakowska-Luzan E, Mott GA, Parys K, Stegmann M, Howton TC, Layeghifard M, Neuhold J, Lehner A, Kong J, Grunwald K, Weinberger N, Satbhai SB, Mayer D, Busch W, Madalinski M, Stolt-Bergner P, Provart NJ, Mukhtar MS, Zipfel C, Desveaux D, Guttman DS, Belkhadir Y. Nature. 2018 Jan 18;553(7688):342-346. doi: 10.1038/nature25184. Epub 2018 Jan 10. PubMed 29320478.
Backbone
  Vector backbone: pECIA2
  Backbone manufacturer: Chris Garcia (Addgene plasmid # 47032)
  Vector type: Insect Expression
Growth in bacteria
  Bacterial resistance: Ampicillin, 100 μg/mL
  Growth temperature: 37°C
  Growth strain: DH5alpha
  Copy number: High Copy
Gene/Insert
  Gene/Insert name: AT3G08680
  Species: A. thaliana (mustard weed)
  Entrez Gene: AT3G08680 (a.k.a. AT3G08680)
  Promoter: Metallothionein (Copper-Inducible)
  Tag / fusion protein: Fc, V5 and hexahistidine tags (C terminal on backbone)
  Cloning method: Ligation Independent Cloning
Terms and licenses: Academic/Nonprofit Terms; Industry Terms: Not Available to Industry
Depositor comments: Plasmid for secreted expression in Drosophila cell culture by induction via CuSO4. Insert is an extracellular domain of indicated LRR-RK, C-terminally tagged with Fc, V5 and hexahistidine tags. Insert Protein Sequence: SDKQALLEFASLVPHSRKLNWNSTIPICASWTGITCSKNNARVTALRLPGSGLYGPLPEKTFEKLDALRIISLRSNHLQGNIPSVILSLPFIRSLYFHENNFSGTIPPVLSHRLVNLDLSANSLSGNIPTSLQNLTQLTDLSLQNNSLSGPIPNLPPRLKYLNLSFNNLNGSVPSSVKSFPASSFQGNSLLCGAPLTPCPENTTAPSPSPTTPTEGPGTTNIGRGTAKKVLS
How to cite: AT3G08680 J4_pECIA2 was a gift from Youssef Belkhadir (Addgene plasmid # 114991 ; http://n2t.net/addgene:114991 ; RRID:Addgene_114991)
